Addgene plasmid #214482: AiP1331 - pAAV-AiE2113m-minBG-SYFP2-WPRE-BGHpA
Purpose: AiE2113m is an enhancer sequence, designed to drive AAV-mediated transgene expression in specific populations of brain cells
Depositing lab: Allen Institute for Brain Science & Bosiljka Tasic. Depositing organization: Allen Institute. Publication: A suite of enhancer AAVs and transgenic mouse lines for genetic access to cortical cell types. Ben-Simon Y, Hooper M, Narayan S, Daigle TL, Dwivedi D, Way SW, Oster A, Stafford DA, Mich JK, Taormina MJ, Martinez RA, Opitz-Araya X, Roth JR, Alexander JR, Allen S, Amster A, Arbuckle J, Ayala A, Baker PM, Bakken TE, Barcelli T, Barta S, Bendrick J, Bertagnolli D, Bielstein C, Bishwakarma P, Bowlus J, Boyer G, Brouner K, Casian B, Casper T, Chakka AB, Chakrabarty R, Chance RK, Chavan S, Clark M, Colbert K, Collman F, Daniel S, Departee M, DiValentin P, Donadio N, Dotson N, Egdorf T, Fliss T, Gabitto M, Garcia J, Gary A, Gasperini M, Gloe J, Goldy J, Gore BB, Graybuck L, Greisman N, Haeseleer F, Halterman C, Haradon Z, Hastings SD, Helback O, Ho W, Hockemeyer D, Huang C, Huff S, Hunker A, Johansen N, Jones D, Juneau Z, Kalmbach B, Kannan M, Khem S, Kussick E, Kutsal R, Larsen R, Lee C, Lee AY, Leibly M, Lenz GH, Li S, Liang E, Lusk N, Madigan Z, Malloy J, Malone J, McCue R, Melchor J, Mollenkopf T, Moosman S, Morin E, Newman D, Ng L, Ngo K, Omstead V, Otto S, Oyama A, Pena N, Pham T, Phillips E, Pom CA, Potekhina L, Ransford S, Ray PL, Rette D, Reynoldson C, Rimorin C, Rocha D, Ruiz A, Sanchez REA, Sawyer L, Sedeno-Cortes A, Sevigny JP, Shapovalova N, Shepard N, Shulga L, Sigler AR, Siverts L, Soliman S, Somasundaram S, Staats B, Stewart K, Szelenyi E, Tieu M, Trader C, Tran A, van Velthoven CTJ, Walker M, Wang Y, Weed N, Wirthlin M, Wood T, Wynalda B, Yao Z, Zhou T, Ariza J, Dee N, Reding M, Ronellenfitch K, Mufti S, Sunkin SM, Smith KA, Esposito L, Waters J, Thyagarajan B, Yao S, Lein ES, Zeng H, Levi BP, Ngai J, Ting JT, Tasic B. Cell. 2025 May 16:S0092-8674(25)00513-6. doi: 10.1016/j.cell.2025.05.002. PubMed 40403729.
Backbone
  Vector backbone: pAAV2
  Vector type: AAV
Growth in bacteria
  Bacterial resistance: Ampicillin, 100 μg/mL
  Growth temperature: 37°C
  Growth strain: NEB Stable
  Copy number: High Copy
Gene/Insert
  Gene/Insert name: SYFP2
  Species: Synthetic
  Promoter: minBG
  Cloning method: Gibson Cloning
Terms and licenses: Academic/Nonprofit Terms; Industry Terms: Not Available to Industry
Depositor comments: 5' Cloning Site: SgrAI (destroyed), 3' Cloning Site: SgrAI (destroyed). Please visit https://doi.org/10.1101/2024.06.10.597244 for bioRxiv preprint.
How to cite: AiP1331 - pAAV-AiE2113m-minBG-SYFP2-WPRE-BGHpA was a gift from Allen Institute for Brain Science & Bosiljka Tasic (Addgene plasmid # 214482 ; http://n2t.net/addgene:214482 ; RRID:Addgene_214482)
