[The description below was written by a language model from this plasmid's Addgene catalogue record and pLannotate feature annotations shown in this document.]
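Description:
AiP1331 - pAAV-AiE2113m-minBG-SYFP2-WPRE-BGHpA is an AAV transfer plasmid built on a pAAV2 backbone and designed for packaging an enhancer-driven fluorescent reporter into recombinant adeno-associated virus. In bacteria it is maintained through a high-copy ColE1/pUC-type origin and selected with ampicillin via the β-lactamase gene and its native promoter. The backbone also carries an f1 phage origin and short remnants of pBR322 rop and bom sequences. The sequenced record is 4,658 nt. One AAV2 inverted terminal repeat is annotated in full, while the other appears only as two short fragments. This may simply reflect how hard these repeat structures are to sequence and annotate, but the record does not settle the point.

Between the ITRs, the expression cassette places the AiE2113m enhancer upstream of the minimal beta-globin promoter (minBG). On its own, minBG has little activity, so transcription depends on the cell-type specificity of the enhancer. This pair drives SYFP2, a monomeric, rapidly maturing yellow fluorescent protein derived from Aequorea victoria GFP. SYFP2 is followed by WPRE sequence, annotated as two fragments that suggest a shortened or variant form, which enhances transcript stability and expression. The cassette ends in a bovine growth hormone polyadenylation signal. The enhancer and minimal promoter are not individually annotated in the feature table but presumably occupy the unannotated region between SYFP2 and the adjacent ITR. The enhancer was inserted by Gibson assembly at an SgrAI site that was destroyed in the process.

The construct belongs to a collection of enhancer AAVs for genetic access to cortical cell types, and its purpose is to label specific brain cell populations. The record does not state which population AiE2113m targets.
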