Features (pLannotate 1.2.2; 14 found; start..end, strand, type, name):
    337..1197    -  CDS            AmpR: β-lactamase; bla; confers resistance to ampicillin, carbenicillin, and related antibiotics
   1198..1302    -  promoter       AmpR promoter: bla
   1397..1432    +  CDS            rop (fragment): Rop protein, which maintains plasmids at low copy number; rop
   1534..1583    +  misc_feature   bom (fragment): basis of mobility region from pBR322
   1584..2039    -  rep_origin     f1 ori (sequence partly withheld): f1 bacteriophage origin of replication; arrow indicates direction of (+) strand synthesis
   2058..2109    +  misc_feature   bom (fragment): basis of mobility region from pBR322
   2114..2254    -  repeat_region  AAV2 ITR: inverted terminal repeat of adeno-associated virus serotype 2 inverted
   2372..2483    -  polyA_signal   bGH poly(A) signal: bovine growth hormone polyadenylation signal
   2500..2580    -  misc_feature   WPRE (fragment): woodchuck hepatitis virus posttranscriptional regulatory element
   2586..2743    -  misc_feature   WPRE (fragment): woodchuck hepatitis virus posttranscriptional regulatory element
   2783..3499    -  CDS            SYFP2: SYFP2 is a basic (constitutively fluorescent) yellow fluorescent protein published in 2006, derived from Aequorea victoria. It is reported to be a very rapidly-maturing monomer with moderate acid sensitivity.
   4080..4107    -  repeat_region  AAV2 ITR (fragment): inverted terminal repeat of adeno-associated virus serotype 2 inverted
   4136..4163    -  repeat_region  AAV2 ITR (fragment): inverted terminal repeat of adeno-associated virus serotype 2 inverted
   4236..166     -  rep_origin     ori (across the origin): high-copy-number ColE1/pMB1/pBR322/pUC origin of replication
>Addgene plasmid #214482 | AiP1331 - pAAV-AiE2113m-minBG-SYFP2-WPRE-BGHpA | addgene full sequence | sequence record 432530 | Addgene NGS Result
CTACGGCTACACTAGAAGAACAGTATTTGGTATCTGCGCTCTGCTGAAGCCAGTTACCTTCGGAAAAAGA
GTTGGTAGCTCTTGATCCGGCAAACAAACCACCGCTGGTAGCGGTGGTTTTTTTGTTTGCAAGCAGCAGA
TTACGCGCAGAAAAAAAGGATCTCAAGAAGATCCTTTGATCTTTTCTACGGGGTCTGACGCTCAGTGGAA
CGAAAACTCACGTTAAGGGATTTTGGTCATGAGATTATCAAAAAGGATCTTCACCTAGATCCTTTTAAAT
TAAAAATGAAGTTTTAAATCAATCTAAAGTATATATGAGTAAACTTGGTCTGACAGTTACCAATGCTTAA
TCAGTGAGGCACCTATCTCAGCGATCTGTCTATTTCGTTCATCCATAGTTGCCTGACTCCCCGTCGTGTA
GATAACTACGATACGGGAGGGCTTACCATCTGGCCCCAGTGCTGCAATGATACCGCGAGACCCACGCTCA
CCGGCTCCAGATTTATCAGCAATAAACCAGCCAGCCGGAAGGGCCGAGCGCAGAAGTGGTCCTGCAACTT
TATCCGCCTCCATCCAGTCTATTAATTGTTGCCGGGAAGCTAGAGTAAGTAGTTCGCCAGTTAATAGTTT
GCGCAACGTTGTTGCCATTGCTACAGGCATCGTGGTGTCACGCTCGTCGTTTGGTATGGCTTCATTCAGC
TCCGGTTCCCAACGATCAAGGCGAGTTACATGATCCCCCATGTTGTGCAAAAAAGCGGTTAGCTCCTTCG
GTCCTCCGATCGTTGTCAGAAGTAAGTTGGCCGCAGTGTTATCACTCATGGTTATGGCAGCACTGCATAA
TTCTCTTACTGTCATGCCATCCGTAAGATGCTTTTCTGTGACTGGTGAGTACTCAACCAAGTCATTCTGA
GAATAGTGTATGCGGCGACCGAGTTGCTCTTGCCCGGCGTCAATACGGGATAATACCGCGCCACATAGCA
GAACTTTAAAAGTGCTCATCATTGGAAAACGTTCTTCGGGGCGAAAACTCTCAAGGATCTTACCGCTGTT
GAGATCCAGTTCGATGTAACCCACTCGTGCACCCAACTGATCTTCAGCATCTTTTACTTTCACCAGCGTT
TCTGGGTGAGCAAAAACAGGAAGGCAAAATGCCGCAAAAAAGGGAATAAGGGCGACACGGAAATGTTGAA
TACTCATACTCTTCCTTTTTCAATATTATTGAAGCATTTATCAGGGTTATTGTCTCATGAGCGGATACAT
ATTTGAATGTATTTAGAAAAATAAACAAATAGGGGTTCCGCGCACATTTCCCCGAAAAGTGCCACCTGAC
GTCTAAGAAACCATTATTATCATGACATTAACCTATAAAAATAGGCGTATCACGAGGCCCTTTCGTCTCG
CGCGTTTCGGTGATGACGGTGAAAACCTCTGACACATGCAGCTCCCGGAGACGGTCACAGCTTGTCTGTA
AGCGGATGCCGGGAGCAGACAAGCCCGTCAGGGCGCGTCAGCGGGTGTTGGCGGGTGTCGGGGCTGGCTT
AACTATGCGGCATCAGAGCAGATTGTACTGAGAGTGCACCATAAAATTGTAAACGTTAATATTTTGTTAA
AATTCGCGTTAAATTTTTGTTAAATCAGCTCATTTTTTAACCAATAGACCGAAATCGGCAAAATCCCTTA
TAAATCAAAAGAATAGCCCGAGATAGAGT
[37 nt withheld, positions 1710-1746]
AAAGAACGTGGACTCCAACGTCAAAGG
[141 nt withheld, positions 1774-1914]
G
[46 nt withheld, positions 1916-1961]
A
[95 nt withheld, positions 1963-2057]
TATGCGGTGTGAAATACCGCACAGATGCGTAAGGAGAAAATACCGCATCAGGCGCCCCTGCAGGCAGCTG
CGCGCTCGCTCGCTCACTGAGGCCGCCCGGGCAAAGCCCGGGCGTCGGGCGACCTTTGGTCGCCCGGCCT
CAGTGAGCGAGCGAGCGCGCAGAGAGGGAGTGGCCAACTCCATCACTAGGGGTTCCTGCGGCCGCTCGGT
CCGCACGTGAGATCTCATGCCTGCTATTGTCTTCCCAATCCTCCCCCTTGCTGTCCTGCCCCACCCCACC
CCCCAGAATAGAATGACACCTACTCAGACAATGCGATGCAATTTCCTCATTTTATTAGGAAAGGACAGTG
GGAGTGGCACCTTCCAGGGTCAAGGAAGGCACGGGGGAGGGGCAAACAACAGATGGCTGGCAACTAGAAG
GCACAGTCGAAGATCTCTCGAGCCACGGAATTGTCAGTGCCCAACAGCCGAGCCCCTGTCCAGCAGCGGG
CAAGGCAGGCGGCGATGAGTTCCGCCGTGGCAAGAACTAACCAGGATTTATACAAGGAGGAGAAAATGAA
AGCCATACGGGAAGCAATAGCATGATACAAAGGCATTAAAGCAGCGTATCCACATAGCGTAAAAGGAGCA
ACATAGTTAAGAATACCAGTCAATCTTTCACAAATTTTGTAATCCAGAGGTTGATTATGATATCGAATTC
GCGGCCGCGGCGCGCCGTCGACTTACTTGTACAGCTCGTCCATGCCGAGAGTGATCCCGGCGGCGGTCAC
GAACTCCAGCAGGACCATGTGATCGCGCTTCTCGTTGGGGTCTTTGCTCAGCTTGGACTGGTAGCTCAGG
TAGTGGTTGTCGGGCAGCAGCACGGGGCCGTCGCCGATGGGGGTGTTCTGCTGGTAGTGGTCGGCGAGCT
GCACGCCGCCGTCCTCGATGTTGTGGCGGATCTTGAAGTTGGCCTTGATGCCGTTCTTCTGCTTGTCGGC
GGTGATATAGACGTTGTGGCTGTTGTAGTTGTACTCCAGCTTGTGCCCCAGGATGTTGCCGTCCTCCTTG
AAGTCGATGCCCTTCAGCTCGATGCGGTTCACCAGGGTGTCGCCCTCGAACTTCACCTCGGCGCGGGTCT
TGTAGTTGCCGTCGTCCTTGAAGAAGATGGTGCGCTCCTGGACGTAGCCTTCGGGCATGGCGGACTTGAA
GAAGTCGTGCTGCTTCATGTGGTCGGGGTAGCGGGCGAAGCACTGCACGCCGTAGCCCAGGGTGGTCACG
AGGGTGGGCCAGGGCACGGGCAGCTTGCCGGTGGTGCAGATCAGCTTCAGGGTCAGCTTGCCGTAGGTGG
CATCGCCCTCGCCCTCGCCGGACACGCTGAACTTGTGGCCGTTTACGTCGCCGTCCAGCTCGACCAGGAT
GGGCACCACCCCGGTGAACAGCTCCTCGCCCTTGCTCACCATGGTGGCGACCGGTAGCGCTAGCTTCGAA
AGATCTGGATCCCAGAAGCAAATGTAAGCAATAGATGGCTCTGCCCTGACTTTTATGCCCAGCCCGAGCT
CAAACTCAGTGAAATAGTATAATTACTATAGTCTATTTAAAAAGATTATTAATAAAGGGAAATATCCTAA
AAGATTCTACTACTTGTTTAAAAAGATGAAGTCTGAGTACCACTAATTTTCAGAATTTATTCTTAGGATC
TAGGTACTGTTCTGCCTCTAAATTTAATCTTCACCTCAATGCTTCTCTACATCACAGTTAAATAACTCCT
AGAACAGTTCCGCTCTCCCTTGCGATCTGTGTGCTTAGGGTGCTGCCAAGCTGAATTCAGGGAGCAGCTG
TGTTTTAAACTCTGAGAGGTTATACCTTTAGATAGATGAGATGGGATCTCTTGGAGATATGGGAGTCTGC
ACACTGCAGGAGATGTGTCTCCACTGGCTTCCTCACACACCCTGCCTCTGCACCGGACAGCCCCAGTCCC
AAGTTCATGCTACACGCGTGCGGCCGCAGGAACCCCTAGTGATGGAGTTGGCCACTCCCTCTCTGCGCGC
TCGCTCGCTCACTGAGGCCGGGCGACCAAAGGTCGCCCGACGCCCGGGCGGCCTCAGTGAGCGAGCGAGC
GCGCAGCTGCCTGCAGGACATGTGAGCAAAAGGCCAGCAAAAGGCCAGGAACCGTAAAAAGGCCGCGTTG
CTGGCGTTTTTCCATAGGCTCCGCCCCCCTGACGAGCATCACAAAAATCGACGCTCAAGTCAGAGGTGGC
GAAACCCGACAGGACTATAAAGATACCAGGCGTTTCCCCCTGGAAGCTCCCTCGTGCGCTCTCCTGTTCC
GACCCTGCCGCTTACCGGATACCTGTCCGCCTTTCTCCCTTCGGGAAGCGTGGCGCTTTCTCATAGCTCA
CGCTGTAGGTATCTCAGTTCGGTGTAGGTCGTTCGCTCCAAGCTGGGCTGTGTGCACGAACCCCCCGTTC
AGCCCGACCGCTGCGCCTTATCCGGTAACTATCGTCTTGAGTCCAACCCGGTAAGACACGACTTATCGCC
ACTGGCAGCAGCCACTGGTAACAGGATTAGCAGAGCGAGGTATGTAGGCGGTGCTACAGAGTTCTTGAAG
TGGTGGCCTAA
